>Addgene plasmid #214162 | pMRX-hSTING (R232) | addgene full sequence | sequence record 429170 | Addgene NGS Result
ACGGAGGCGGGAACTGTTTTAGGTTCTCGTCTCCTACCAGAACCACATATCCCTCCTCTAAGGGGGGTGC
ACCAAAGAGTCCAAAACGATCGGGATTTTTGGACTCAGGTCGGGCCACAAAAACGGCCCCCGAAGTCCCT
GGGACGTCTCCCAGGGTTGCGGCCGGGTGTTCCGAACTCGTCAGTTCCACCACGGGTCCGCCAGATACAG
AGCTAGTTAGCTAACTAGTACCGACGCAGGCGCATAAAATCAGTCATAGACACTAGACAATCGGACAGAC
ACAGATAAGTTGCTGGCCAGCTTACCTCCCGGTGGTGGGTCGGTGGTCCCTGGGCAGGGGTCTCCCGATC
CCGGACGAGCCCCCAAATGAAAGACCCCCGCTGACGGGTAGTCAATCACTCAGAGGAGACCCTCCCAAGG
AACAGCGAGACCACAAGTCGGATGCAACTGCAAGAGGGTTTATTGGATACACGGGTACCCGGGCGACTCA
GTCAATCGGAGGACTGGCGCGCCGAGTGAGGGGTTGTGGGCTCTTTTATTGAGCTCGGGGAGCAGAAGCG
CGCGAACAGAAGCGAGAAGCGAACTGATTGGTTAGTTCAAATAAGGCACAGGGTCATTTCAGGTCCTTGG
GGCACCCTGGAAACATCTGATGGTTCTCTAGCATGGTAATAGCGATGACTAATACGTAGATGTACTGCCA
AGTAGGAAAGTCCCATAAGGTCATGTACTGGGCATAATGCCAGGCGGGCCATTTACCGTCATTGACGTCA
ATAGGGGGCGTACTTGGCATATGATACACTTGATGTACTGCCAAGTGGGCAGTTTACCGTAAATACTCCA
CCCATTGACGTCAATGGAAAGTCCCTATTGGCGTTACTATGGGAACATACGTCATTATTGACGTCAATGG
GCGGGGGTCGTTGGGCGGTCAGCCAGGCGGGCCATTTACCGTAAGTTATGTAACGCGGAACTCCATATAT
GGGCTATGAACTAATGACCCCGTAATTGATTACTATTAATAACTAGTCAATAATCAATGTCAACATGGCG
GTAATGTTGGACATGAGCCAATATAAATGTACATATTATGATATGGATACAACGTATGCAATGGGCCAAG
CTCCTCGAGTGAAGACGAAAGGGCCTCGTGATACGCCTATTTTTATAGGTTAATGTCATGATAATAATGG
TTTCTTAGACGTCAGGTGGCACTTTTCGGGGAAATGTGCGCGGAACCCCTATTTGTTTATTTTTCTAAAT
ACATTCAAATATGTATCCGCTCATGAGACAATAACCCTGATAAATGCTTCAATAATATTGAAAAAGGAAG
AGTATGAGTATTCAACATTTCCGTGTCGCCCTTATTCCCTTTTTTGCGGCATTTTGCCTTCCTGTTTTTG
CTCACCCAGAAACGCTGGTGAAAGTAAAAGATGCTGAAGATCAGTTGGGTGCACGAGTGGGTTACATCGA
ACTGGATCTCAACAGCGGTAAGATCCTTGAGAGTTTTCGCCCCGAAGAACGTTTTCCAATGATGAGCACT
TTTAAAGTTCTGCTATGTGGCGCGGTATTATCCCGTGTTGACGCCGGGCAAGAGCAACTCGGTCGCCGCA
TACACTATTCTCAGAATGACTTGGTTGAGTACTCACCAGTCACAGAAAAGCATCTTACGGATGGCATGAC
AGTAAGAGAATTATGCAGTGCTGCCATAACCATGAGTGATAACACTGCGGCCAACTTACTTCTGACAACG
ATCGGAGGACCGAAGGAGCTAACCGCTTTTTTGCACAACATGGGGGATCATGTAACTCGCCTTGATCGTT
GGGAACCGGAGCTGAATGAAGCCATACCAAACGACGAGCGTGACACCACGATGCCTGTAGCAATGGCAAC
AACGTTGCGCAAACTATTAACTGGCGAACTACTTACTCTAGCTTCCCGGCAACAATTAATAGACTGGATG
GAGGCGGATAAAGTTGCAGGACCACTTCTGCGCTCGGCCCTTCCGGCTGGCTGGTTTATTGCTGATAAAT
CTGGAGCCGGTGAGCGTGGGTCTCGCGGTATCATTGCAGCACTGGGGCCAGATGGTAAGCCCTCCCGTAT
CGTAGTTATCTACACGACGGGGAGTCAGGCAACTATGGATGAACGAAATAGACAGATCGCTGAGATAGGT
GCCTCACTGATTAAGCATTGGTAACTGTCAGACCAAGTTTACTCATATATACTTTAGATTGATTTGCGGC
CGGCCGCAAAAGGATCTAGGTGAAGATCCTTTTTGATAATCTCATGACCAAAATCCCTTAACGTGAGTTT
TCGTTCCACTGAGCGTCAGACCCCGTAGAAAAGATCAAAGGATCTTCTTGAGATCCTTTTTTTCTGCGCG
TAATCTGCTGCTTGCAAACAAAAAAACCACCGCTACCAGCGGTGGTTTGTTTGCCGGATCAAGAGCTACC
AACTCTTTTTCCGAAGGTAACTGGCTTCAGCAGAGCGCAGATACCAAATACTGTTCTTCTAGTGTAGCCG
TAGTTAGGCCACCACTTCAAGAACTCTGTAGCACCGCCTACATACCTCGCTCTGCTAATCCTGTTACCAG
TGGCTGCTGCCAGTGGCGATAAGTCGTGTCTTACCGGGTTGGACTCAAGACGATAGTTACCGGATAAGGC
GCAGCGGTCGGGCTGAACGGGGGGTTCGTGCACACAGCCCAGCTTGGAGCGAACGACCTACACCGAACTG
AGATACCTACAGCGTGAGCTATGAGAAAGCGCCACGCTTCCCGAAGGGAGAAAGGCGGACAGGTATCCGG
TAAGCGGCAGGGTCGGAACAGGAGAGCGCACGAGGGAGCTTCCAGGGGGAAACGCCTGGTATCTTTATAG
TCCTGTCGGGTTTCGCCACCTCTGACTTGAGCGTCGATTTTTGTGATGCTCGTCAGGGGGGCGGAGCCTA
TGGAAAAACGCCAGCAACGCGGCCTTTTTACGGTTCCTGGCCTTTTGCTGGCCTTTTGCTCACATGTTCT
TTCCTGCGTTATCCCCTGATTCTGTGGATAACCGTATTACCGCCTTTGAGTGAGCTGATACCGCTCGCCG
CAGCCGAACGACCGAGCGCAGCGAGTCAGTGAGCGAGGAAGCGGAAGAGCGCCCAATACGCAAACCGCCT
CTCCCCGCGCGTTGGCCGATTCATTAATGCAACTATGGCCATTTAATGTAAATACTTAAGAAAAAAAACC
AAATTAATTTTGATACATGCTGCATGTGAAAGACCCCCGCTGACGGGTAGTCAATCACTCAGAGGAGACC
CTCCCAAGGAACAGCGAGACCACAAGTCGGATGCAACTGCAAGAGGGTTTATTGGATACACGGGTACCCG
GGCGACTCAGTCAATCGGAGGACTGGCGCGCCGAGTGAGGGGTTGTGGGCTCTTTTATTGAGCTCGGGGA
GCAGAAGCGCGCGAACAGAAGCGAGAAGCGAACTGATTGGTTAGTTCAAATAAGGCACAGGGTCATTTCA
GGTCCTTGGGGCACCCTGGAAACATCTGATGGTTCTCTAGAAACTGCTGAGGGCTGGACCGCATCTGGGG
ACCATCTGTTCTTGGCCCTGAGCCGGGGCAGGAACTGCTTACCACAGATATCCTGTTTGGCCCATATTCA
GCTGTTCCATCTGTTCTTGGCCCTGAGCCGGGGCAGGAACTGCTTACCACAGATATCCTGTTTGGCCCAT
ATTCAGCTGTTCCATCTGTTCCTGACCTTGATCTGAACTTCTCTATTCTCAGTTATGTATTTTTCCATGC
CTTGCAAAATGGCGTTACTTAAGCTAGCTTGCCAAACCTACAGGTGGGGTCTTTCATTCCCCCCTTTTTC
TGGAGACTAAATAAAATCTTTTATTTTATCGTCGACTTTTAATTTCGGGTATATTTGAGTGGAATGAGTT
CTTCAATCGTAGTTTTGACTAACTTGCCATTCATTTCTATTAACACAAAACAATCTGGTGCATAGTCTGA
AATCAACTCCCTACACATACCACAAGGACTTACCACTCGAATACTTCTATCTACTTCGTCAGAATAAGGG
TGTCTAACAGCTACAATCGTGTCAAAATCCTTTTGTCCATTCGAAACTGCACTACCAATCGCAATGGCTT
CTGCACAAACAGTTACTCGTCCTATATACGCTTCAATATGTACTGCCGAAATGATTTCTCCTGTTTTCGT
ACGAATTGCCGCTCCCACATGATGTTTATTATCCTCATAAAGCATTGTAATCTTCTCTGTCGCTACTTCT
ACTAATTCTAGATCTTGTTGAGAAATGTTAAATGTTTTCATGACCATGGTATTATCGTGTTTTTCAAAGG
AAAACCACGTCCCCGTGGTTCGGGGGGCCTAGACGTTTTTTTAACCTCGACTAAACACATGTAAAGCATG
TGCACCGAGGCCCCAGATCAGATCCCATACAATGGGGTACCTTCTGGGCATCCTTCAGCCCCTTGTTGAA
TACGCTTGAGGAGAGCCATTTGACTCTTTCCACAACTATCCAACTCACAACGTGGCACTGGGGTTGTGCC
GCCTTTGCAGGTGTATCTTATACACGTGGCTTTTGGCCGCAGAGGCACCTGTCGCCAGGTGGGGGGTTCC
GCTGCCTGCAAAGGGTCGCTACAGACGTTGTTTGTCTTCAAGAAGCTTCCAGAGGAACTGCTTCCTTCAC
GACATTCAACAGACCTTGCATTCCTTTGGCGAGAGGGGAAAGACCCCTAGGAATGCTCGTCAAGAAGACA
GGGCCAGGTTTCCGGGCCCTCACATTGCCAAAAGACGGCAATATGGTGGAAAATAACATATAGACAAACG
CACACCGGCCTTATTCCAAGCGGCTTCGGCCAGTAACGTTAGGGGGGGGGGGCGGAATTGATCCCGCTAG
AGGGAAACCGTTGCTAGCTTAAGTTAGTTAACAATTGTTACCGCGGCCGGCATGCATGACCATGATTACG
CCAAGTATCGATTCCACGCGTTCCTGCGGCCGCTCAAGAGAAATCCGTGCGGAGAGGGAGGGGCTTTTCC
ATTCCACTGATGAGGAGCTCAGGCTCTTGGGACATCGTGGAGGTACTGGGCACCGCTGAGGTCTTCAAGC
TGCCCACAGTAACCTCTTCCTTTTCCTCCTGCCGCAGGTGCCGGAGAACCTCCTGGGACAGCGAGAAGCT
GCTGTCATCTGCAGGTTCCTGGTAGGCAATGAGGCGGCAGTTGTTCTGAGACTCAGGGGCATCTGCCAGG
ATGTCCTCAAGTGTCCGGCAGAAGAGTTTGGCCTGCTCAAGCCTATCCTCCCGGCTAAAGCCAGCTTGAC
TGTATTGTGACATGGCAAACAAAGTCTGCAAGGGGGTGGCGTACTCCAGGACACAGGTGCCCGCCCGCTG
CCCGTTCTCCAGAAGCTCATAGATGCTGTTGCTGTAAACCCGATCCTTGATGCCAGCACGGTCACCGGTC
TGCTGGGGCAGTTTATCCAGGAAGCGAATGTTGGGGTCAGCCATACTCAGGTTATCAGGCACCCCACAGT
CCAATGGGAGGAGAATATACAGCCGCTGGCTCACTGCACCCCGTAGCAGGTTGTTGTAATGCTGATTGTA
AGTTCGAATCCGGGCCTGGAGCTCTGGCAGGATCAGCCGCAGATATCCGATGTAATATGACCATGCCAGC
CCATGGGCCACGTTGAAATTCCCTTTTTCACACACTGCAGAGATCTCAGCTGGGGCCAGGCCCTTGAGGC
CCAGGAGGATGTTCAGTGCCTGCGAGAGGCCCAGGAGGGCAAGCATCCAAGTGAAGGGCGGGCCGACCGC
ATTTGGGAGGGAGTAGTAGAAATAGATGGACAGCAGCAACAGGGCCCCACGGCGGAGGGGGCAGCCCAGG
CAGGCCCGCACAGTCCTCCAGTAGCTGCCCCGGTACCTGGAGTGGATGTGGCGCAGCTCCTCAGCCAGGC
TGCAGACCCCGTTTAACAGCAGTCCCAGCTGCAGGGAGGCTAGGTGGAGCACCAGGTACCGGAGAGTGTG
CTCTGGTGGCTCTCCTAGCCCCCAAAGGGTCACCAGGCAGGCACTCAGCAGAACCAAGGCTGCCTTCTGG
GCCCCGTGACCCCTGGGACACGGGATGGATGGATGCAGGCTGGAGTGGGGCATGAATTCTCCGGATCCGG
CAGTCTAGAGGATGGTCCACCCCCGGGGTCGGCAGCCTTCACGTGGGCGGCGTGTATCCAAGCTGCGATG
CCGTCTACTTTGAGGGCGGTGGGGGTGGTCAGCAGGACTGTGTAAGGTCCTTTCCAGCGAGGTTCTAGGT
TCTTAGTCTGGTGTCGGCGGACCCACACTGTGTCGCCGACTCGGTAAGGGTGAGGTACCACCGGTCGGTC
CAGTTGTTCTTGGTAGGCTGCCGCCAGAGGTCTCCAGACTTCGTGCTGGACTAAGTAGAGAGCCTGTAAG
TGAGCTTGGAGAGAGGGGCTGTTAGTAACTCTTGTCATGTCAGGGTCAGGGAAGTTTACAAGGGGCGGGG
GTGCCCCATATAAGATCTCATATGGCCATATGGGGGCGCCTAGAGAAGGAGTGAGGGCTGGATAAAGGGA
GGATCGAGGCGGGGTCGAACGAGGAGGTTCAAGGGGGAGAGACGGGGCGGATGGAGGAAGAGGAGGCGGA
GGCTTAGGGTGTACAAAGGGCTTGACCCAGGGAGGGGGGTCAAAAGCCAAGGCTTCCCAGGTCACGATGT
AGGGGACCTGGTCTGGGTGTCCATGCGGGCCAGGTGAAAAGACCTTGATCTTAACCTGGGTGATGAGGTC
TCGGTTAAAGGTGCCGTCTCGCGGCCATCCGACGTTAAAGGTTGGCCATTCTGCAGAGCAGAAGGTAACC
CAACGTCTCTTCTTGACATCTACCGACTGGTTGTGAGCGATCCGCTCGACATCTTTCCAGTGACCTAAGG
TCAAACTTAAGGGAGTGGTAACAGTCTGGCCCGGGCCCATATTTTCAGACAAATACAGAAACACAGTCAG
ACAGAGACAACACAGAACGATGCTGCAGCAGACAAGACGCGCGGCGCGGCTTCGGTCCCAAACCGAAAGC
AAAAATTCAG
Features (pLannotate 1.2.2; 13 found; start..end, strand, type, name):
    366..661     -  LTR            3' LTR (ΔU3) (fragment): self-inactivating 3' long terminal repeat (LTR) from Moloney murine leukemia virus
    662..1041    -  enhancer       CMV enhancer: human cytomegalovirus immediate early enhancer
   1229..1333    +  promoter       AmpR promoter: bla
   1334..2194    +  CDS            AmpR: β-lactamase; bla; confers resistance to ampicillin, carbenicillin, and related antibiotics
   2358..2946    +  rep_origin     ori: high-copy-number ColE1/pMB1/pBR322/pUC origin of replication
   3129..3181    +  CDS            lacI (fragment): lac repressor; lacI; The lac repressor binds to the lac operator to inhibit transcription in E. coli. This inhibition can be relieved by adding lactose or isopropyl-β-D-thiogalactopyranoside (IPTG).
   3247..3838    -  LTR            LTR: long terminal repeat from Moloney murine leukemia virus
   3892..4311    -  CDS            bsr: BSR_BACCE - Experimental evidence at protein level: Swiss-Prot protein existence level 1. Catalyzes the deamination of the cytosine moiety of the antibiotics blasticidin S, cytomycin and acetylblasticidin S. From Bacillus cereus.
   4320..4881    -  misc_feature   IRES: internal ribosome entry site (IRES) of the encephalomyocarditis virus (EMCV)
   5007..6143    -  CDS            STING1: STING_HUMAN - Also known as ERIS From Homo sapiens (Human).
   6161..6535    -  misc_feature   pol region: Moloney murine leukemia virus (MMLV) pol region containing the splice acceptor site
   6545..6961    -  CDS            gag (truncated): truncated Moloney murine leukemia virus (MMLV) gag gene lacking the start codon
   7026..303     -  misc_feature   MMLV Ψ (across the origin): packaging signal of Moloney murine leukemia virus (MMLV)
