[The description below was written by a language model from this plasmid's Addgene catalogue record and pLannotate feature annotations shown in this document.]
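Description:
pMRX-hSTING (R232) is a Moloney murine leukemia virus-based retroviral vector built on the pMRX backbone for stable delivery of human STING (STING1, also known as TMEM173, MITA or ERIS) into mammalian cells. The name indicates the R232 allele of the protein, although the record does not otherwise describe the variant. In bacteria the 7,080 nt plasmid is maintained through a high-copy ColE1/pUC-type origin and selected with ampicillin via the β-lactamase gene and its own promoter. A short lacI fragment is also annotated and appears to be a backbone remnant.

The viral cassette lies on the reverse strand of the sequenced record. At its 5′ end, a CMV enhancer is joined to an MMLV LTR fragment (labelled by the annotation software as a ΔU3 3′ LTR). This hybrid arrangement is commonly used to drive strong transcription of the viral genome in packaging cells. It is followed by the MMLV Ψ packaging signal, a truncated gag lacking its start codon, which extends the packaging region, and a pol fragment carrying the splice acceptor site. Next comes the STING1 coding sequence, then an EMCV IRES and the bsr blasticidin S deaminase gene, and the cassette closes with a full MMLV LTR. No separate internal promoter is annotated, so STING and the blasticidin marker are presumably expressed from a single LTR-driven bicistronic transcript, with the IRES allowing cap-independent translation of bsr. Blasticidin-resistant cells should therefore also express STING.

The stated purpose is retroviral transduction of STING. The associated publication concerns interferon-independent STING activities in antiviral responses and tumor immune evasion.
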