Addgene plasmid #214162: pMRX-hSTING (R232)
Purpose: Retroviral transduction of STING
Depositing lab: Nan Yan. Depositing organization: University of Texas Southwestern Medical Center. Publication: Interferon-Independent Activities of Mammalian STING Mediate Antiviral Response and Tumor Immune Evasion. Wu J, Dobbs N, Yang K, Yan N. Immunity. 2020 Jul 14;53(1):115-126.e5. doi: 10.1016/j.immuni.2020.06.009. Epub 2020 Jul 7. PubMed 32640258.
Backbone
  Vector backbone: pMRX
  Vector type: Retroviral
  Selectable markers: Blasticidin
Growth in bacteria
  Bacterial resistance: Ampicillin, 100 μg/mL
  Growth temperature: 37°C
  Growth strain: NEB Stable
  Copy number: High Copy
Gene/Insert
  Gene/Insert name: STING
  Species: H. sapiens (human)
  Entrez Gene: STING1 (a.k.a. ERIS, MITA, MPYS, NET23, SAVI, STING, STING-beta, TMEM173, hMITA, hSTING)
  Cloning method: Gibson Cloning
  Sequencing primers: 5′ TGGACCATCCTCTAGACTG; 3′ CGATACTTGGCGTAATCAT
Terms and licenses: Academic/Nonprofit Terms; Industry Terms: Not Available to Industry
How to cite: pMRX-hSTING (R232) was a gift from Nan Yan (Addgene plasmid # 214162 ; http://n2t.net/addgene:214162 ; RRID:Addgene_214162)
